Addgene plasmid #152006: pGBW-m4133219
Purpose: Mammalian expression plasmid for SARS-CoV-2 ORF7b
Depositing lab: Ginkgo Bioworks & Benjie Chen. Depositing organization: Ginkgo Bioworks.
Backbone
  Vector backbone: pTwist_CMV_Hygro_6
  Backbone size w/o insert (bp): 6525
  Vector type: Mammalian Expression
  Selectable markers: Hygromycin
Growth in bacteria
  Bacterial resistance: Ampicillin, 100 μg/mL
  Growth temperature: 37°C
  Growth strain: DH5alpha
  Copy number: High Copy
Gene/Insert
  Gene/Insert name: SARS-CoV-2 ORF7b
  Species: Severe acute respiratory syndrome coronavirus 2
  Insert size (bp): 125
  Mutation: wt
  Entrez Gene: ORF7b (a.k.a. GU280_gp08)
  Promoter: CMV
  Tag / fusion protein: Cleavable TEV;TapTag (C terminal on backbone)
  Cloning method: Unknown
Resource information
  A portion of this plasmid was derived from a plasmid made by: GinkgoBioworks
Depositor comments: NCBI reference sequence: YP_009725318.1
How to cite: pGBW-m4133219 was a gift from Ginkgo Bioworks & Benjie Chen (Addgene plasmid # 152006 ; http://n2t.net/addgene:152006 ; RRID:Addgene_152006)
