[The description below was written by a language model from this plasmid's Addgene catalogue record and pLannotate feature annotations shown in this document.]
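Description:
pGBW-m4133219 is a mammalian expression plasmid built on the pTwist_CMV_Hygro_6 backbone for producing the wild-type SARS-CoV-2 accessory protein ORF7b. It is maintained in E. coli through a high-copy ColE1/pUC-type origin and an ampicillin resistance gene (AmpR). For selection in mammalian cells it carries a hygromycin B phosphotransferase cassette driven by the human ubiquitin C promoter and closed by a synthetic polyadenylation signal.

The sequence record is circular and numbered from the insert, so the CMV enhancer and promoter elements annotated near its end sit immediately upstream of the short ORF7b coding sequence at the start. The catalogue lists a C-terminal, TEV-cleavable "TapTag" supplied by the backbone. This agrees with the two annotated fragments following ORF7b: a piece matching human myosin light chain kinase, which most likely represents a calmodulin-binding peptide, and a portion of Staphylococcus aureus protein A containing immunoglobulin-binding domains. Together these make up a classic tandem affinity purification tag, although the TEV site itself is not separately annotated. An SV40 poly(A) signal is annotated downstream of the tag, on the opposite strand. The expression unit is flanked by T7 and rrnG bacterial terminators, an upstream synthetic poly(A) signal, and 5' and 3' β-globin insulator elements, which help isolate it from transcriptional read-through and neighbouring sequence effects.

The record gives the purpose only as mammalian expression of ORF7b. The tag design would suit affinity purification of the viral protein and any associated host partners, and hygromycin selection allows stable cell populations to be derived.
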