Features (pLannotate 1.2.2; 21 found; start..end, strand, type, name):
      5..133     +  CDS            NS7B_SARS2: Experimental evidence at protein level: Swiss-Prot protein existence level 1. From Severe acute respiratory syndrome coronavirus 2 (2019-nCoV) (SARS-CoV-2).
    188..265     +  CDS            MYLK2 (fragment): MYLK2_HUMAN - Experimental evidence at protein level: Swiss-Prot protein existence level 1. Implicated in the level of global muscle contraction and cardiac function. Phosphorylates a specific serine in the N-terminus of a myosin light chain. From Homo sapiens (Human).
    347..697     +  CDS            spa (fragment): SPA_STAAU - Experimental evidence at protein level: Swiss-Prot protein existence level 1. Plays a role in the inhibition of the host innate and adaptive immune responses. Possesses five immunoglobulin-binding domains that capture both the fragment crystallizable region (Fc region) and the Fab region (part of Ig that identifies antigen) of immunoglobulins (By similarity). In turn, Staphylococcus aureus is protected from phagocytic killing via inhibition of Ig Fc region. In addition, the host elicited B-cell response is prevented due to a decrease of antibody-secreting cell proliferation that en
    778..899     -  polyA_signal   SV40 poly(A) signal: SV40 polyadenylation signal
    922..991     -  CDS            large T antigen (fragment): large T antigen from SV40 (simian virus 40)
   1014..1060    +  terminator     T7 terminator: transcription terminator for bacteriophage T7 RNA polymerase
   1090..1226    +  terminator     rrnG terminator: transcription terminator from the E. coli ribosomal RNA rrnG operon (Albrechtsen et al., 1991)
   1271..1342    +  misc_feature   3' β-globin insulator: insulator downstream of the human β-globin locus (Farrell et al., 2002)
   1568..2156    -  rep_origin     ori: high-copy-number ColE1/pMB1/pBR322/pUC origin of replication
   2328..2392    -  CDS            bla(M) (fragment): β-lactamase lacking the signal sequence; bla(M); allows cytosolic expression of β-lactamase
   2656..3865    +  promoter       UbC promoter: human ubiquitin C promoter
   3875..4896    +  CDS            HygR (fragment): hygromycin B phosphotransferase confers resistance to hygromycin
   4924..4972    +  polyA_signal   poly(A) signal: synthetic polyadenylation signal
   5238..6098    +  CDS            AmpR: β-lactamase; bla; confers resistance to ampicillin, carbenicillin, and related antibiotics
   6111..6247    +  terminator     rrnG terminator: transcription terminator from the E. coli ribosomal RNA rrnG operon (Albrechtsen et al., 1991)
   6392..6463    +  misc_feature   5' β-globin insulator: insulator upstream of the human β-globin locus (Farrell et al., 2002)
   6468..6514    -  terminator     T7 terminator: transcription terminator for bacteriophage T7 RNA polymerase
   6532..6580    -  polyA_signal   poly(A) signal: synthetic polyadenylation signal
   6661..6964    +  enhancer       CMV enhancer: human cytomegalovirus immediate early enhancer
   7037..7054    -  promoter       CMV promoter (fragment): human cytomegalovirus (CMV) immediate early promoter
   7117..7168    +  promoter       CMVd2 promoter: truncated human cytomegalovirus (CMV) immediate early promoter that yields moderately reduced expression relative to the full-length promoter
>Addgene plasmid #152006 | pGBW-m4133219 | depositor full sequence | sequence record 295018 | Full Sequence
CACCATGATAGAACTATCGCTCATCGACTTTTATCTGTGCTTCTTGGCTTTCCTGCTTTTTCTGGTGCTC
ATTATGCTAATCATTTTTTGGTTCAGTCTGGAGTTACAAGATCATAATGAGACATGTCACGCCGAAAACC
TTTACTTTCAGTCGGGACGGCGAATCCCGGGGCTGATAAATCCCTGGAAAAGGAGATGGAAGAAGAACTT
TATTGCAGTGTCTGCGGCTAACCGGTTCAAAAAGATCAGTTCAAGCGGCGCCCTAGATTACGACATTCCT
ACGACCGCCTCCGAGAATCTCTATTTCCAGGGTGAATTTGGCTTGGCACAACATGACGAGGCCGTCGATA
ACAAGTTTAATAAAGAACAGCAGAACGCTTTCTATGAGATCCTTCACTTACCAAATCTGAACGAAGAGCA
ACGCAACGCTTTCATTCAGAGCCTGAAAGACGATCCCTCGCAGTCTGCAAATCTCCTGGCCGAAGCCAAG
AAGCTGAATGACGCACAGGCTCCAAAAGTTGATAACAAGTTTAACAAGGAGCAGCAGAATGCTTTCTACG
AGATATTGCACCTTCCTAATCTGAATGAGGAACAAAGAAATGCATTTATCCAGTCCCTAAAAGACGATCC
ATCACAGAGTGCCAACCTGCTTGCGGAAGCCAAAAAGCTCAATGATGCCCAGGCCCCGAAAGTAGACGCG
AACCATCAATAAGGATCCGCAGGCCTCTGCTAGCTTGACTGACTGAGATACAGCGTACCTTCAGCTCACA
GACATGATAAGATACATTGATGAGTTTGGACAAACCACAACTAGAATGCAGTGAAAAAAATGCTTTATTT
GTGAAATTTGTGATGCTATTGCTTTATTTGTAACCATTATAAGCTGCAATAAACAAGTTAACAACAACAA
TTGCATTCATTTTATGTTTCAGGTTCAGGGGGAGGTGTGGGAGGTTTTTTAAAGCAAGTAAAACCTCTAC
AAATGTGGTATTGGCCCATCTCTATCGGTATCGTAGCATAACCCCTTGGGGCCTCTAAACGGGTCTTGAG
GGGTTTTTTGTGCCCCTCGGGCCGGATTGCTATCTACCGGCATTGGCGCAGAAAAAAATGCCTGATGCGA
CGCTGCGCGTCTTATACTCCCACATATGCCAGATTCAGCAACGGATACGGCTTCCCCAACTTGCCCACTT
CCATACGTGTCCTCCTTACCAGAAATTTATCCTTAAGGTCGTCAGCTATCCTGCAGGCGATCTCTCGATT
TCGATCAAGACATTCCTTTAATGGTCTTTTCTGGACACCACTAGGGGTCAGAAGTAGTTCATCAAACTTT
CTTCCCTCCCTAATCTCATTGGTTACCTTGGGCTATCGAAACTTAATTAACCAGTCAAGTCAGCTACTTG
GCGAGATCGACTTGTCTGGGTTTCGACTACGCTCAGAATTGCGTCAGTCAAGTTCGATCTGGTCCTTGCT
ATTGCACCCGTTCTCCGATTACGAGTTTCATTTAAATCATGTGAGCAAAAGGCCAGCAAAAGGCCAGGAA
CCGTAAAAAGGCCGCGTTGCTGGCGTTTTTCCATAGGCTCCGCCCCCCTGACGAGCATCACAAAAATCGA
CGCTCAAGTCAGAGGTGGCGAAACCCGACAGGACTATAAAGATACCAGGCGTTTCCCCCTGGAAGCTCCC
TCGTGCGCTCTCCTGTTCCGACCCTGCCGCTTACCGGATACCTGTCCGCCTTTCTCCCTTCGGGAAGCGT
GGCGCTTTCTCATAGCTCACGCTGTAGGTATCTCAGTTCGGTGTAGGTCGTTCGCTCCAAGCTGGGCTGT
GTGCACGAACCCCCCGTTCAGCCCGACCGCTGCGCCTTATCCGGTAACTATCGTCTTGAGTCCAACCCGG
TAAGACACGACTTATCGCCACTGGCAGCAGCCACTGGTAACAGGATTAGCAGAGCGAGGTATGTAGGCGG
TGCTACAGAGTTCTTGAAGTGGTGGCCTAACTACGGCTACACTAGAAGAACAGTATTTGGTATCTGCGCT
CTGCTGAAGCCAGTTACCTTCGGAAAAAGAGTTGGTAGCTCTTGATCCGGCAAACAAACCACCGCTGGTA
GCGGTGGTTTTTTTGTTTGCAAGCAGCAGATTACGCGCAGAAAAAAAGGATCTCAAGAAGATCCTTTGAT
CTTTTCTACGGGGTCTGACGCTCAGTGGAACGAAAACTCACGTTAAGGGATTTTGGTCATGAGATTATCA
AAAAGGATCTTCACCTAGATCCTTTTAAATTAAAAATGAAGTTTTAAATCAATCTAAAGTATATATGAGT
AAACTTGGTCTGACAGTTACCAATGCTTAATCAGTGAGGCACCTATCTCAGCGATCTGTCTATTTCGTTC
ATCCATAGTTGCATTTAAATTTCCGAACTCTCCAAGGCCCTCGTCGGAAAATCTTCAAACCTTTCGTCCG
ATCCATCTTGCAGGCTACCTCTCGAACGAACTATCGCAAGTCTCTTGGCCGGCCTTGCGCCTTGGCTATT
GCTTGGCAGCGCCTATCGCCAGGTATTACTCCAATCCCGAATATCCGAGATCGGGATCACCCGAGAGAAG
TTCAACCTACATCCTCAATCCCGATCTATCCGAGATCCGAGGAATATCGAAATCGGGGCGCGCCTGGCCT
CCGCGCCGGGTTTTGGCGCCTCCCGCGGGCGCCCCCCTCGTCACGGCGAGCGCTGCCACGTCAGACGAAG
GGCGCAGGAGCGTCCTGATCCTTCCGCCCGGACGCTCAGGACAGCGGCCCGCTGCTCATAAGACTCGGCC
TTAGAACCCCAGTATCAGCAGAAGGACATTTTAGGACGGGACTTGGGTGACTCTAGGGCACTGGTTTTCT
TTCCAGAGAGCGGAACAGGCGAGGAAAAGTAGTCCCTTCTCGGCGATTCTGCGGAGGGATCTCCGTGGGG
CGGTGAACGCCGATGATTATATAAGGACGCGCCGGGTGTGGCACAGCTAGTTCCGTCGCAGCCGGGATTT
GGGTCGCGGTTCTTGTTTGTGGATCGCTGTGATCGTCACTTGGTGAGTAGCGGGCTGCTGGGCTGGCCGG
GGCTTTCGTGGCCGCCGGGCCGCTCGGTGGGACGGAAGCGTGTGGAGAGACCGCCAAGGGCTGTAGTCTG
GGTCCGCGAGCAAGGTTGCCCTGAACTGGGGGTTGGGGGGAGCGCAGCAAAATGGCGGCTGTTCCCGAGT
CTTGAATGGAAGACGCTTGTGAGGCGGGCTGTGAGGTCGTTGAAACAAGGTGGGGGGCATGGTGGGCGGC
AAGAACCCAAGGTCTTGAGCCCTTCGCTAATGCGGGAAAGCTCTTATTCGGGTGAGATGGGCTGGGCACC
ATCTGGGGACCCTGACGTGAAGTTTGTCACTGACTGGAGAACTCGGTTTGTCGTCTGTTGCGGGGGCGGC
AGTTATGGCGGTGCCGTTGGGCAGTGCACCCGTACCTTTGGGAGCGCGCGCCCTCGTCGTGTCGTGACGT
CACCCGTTCTGTTGGCTTATAATGCAGGGTGGGGCCACCTGCCGGTAGGTGTGCGGTAGGCTTTTCTCCG
TCGCAGGACGCAGGGTTCGGGCCTAGGGTAGGCTCTCCTGAATCGACAGGCGCCGGACCTCTGGTGAGGG
GAGGGATAAGTGAGGCGTCAGTTTCTTTGGTCGGTTTTATGTACCTATCTTCTTAAGTAGCTGAAGCTCC
GGTTTTGAACTATGCGCTCGGGGTTGGCGAGTGTGTTTTGTGAAGTTTTTTAGGCACCTTTTGAAATGTA
ATCATTTGGGTCAATATGTAATTTTCAGTGTTAGACTTGTAAATTGTCCGCTAAATTCTGGCCGTTTTTG
GCTTTTTTGTTAGACAACATGGGTAAAAAGCCTGAACTCACCGCGACGTCTGTCGAGAAGTTTCTGATCG
AAAAGTTCGACAGCGTCTCCGACCTGATGCAGCTCTCGGAGGGCGAAGAATCTCGTGCTTTCAGCTTCGA
TGTAGGAGGGCGTGGATATGTCCTGCGGGTAAATAGCTGCGCCGATGGTTTCTACAAAGATCGTTATGTT
TATCGGCACTTTGCATCCGCCGCGCTCCCGATTCCGGAAGTGCTTGACATTGGGGAGTTCAGCGAGAGCC
TGACCTATTGCATCTCCCGCCGTGCACAGGGTGTCACGTTGCAAGACCTGCCTGAAACCGAACTGCCCGC
TGTTCTGCAGCCGGTCGCGGAGGCAATGGATGCCATCGCTGCCGCCGATCTTAGCCAGACGAGCGGGTTC
GGCCCATTCGGACCGCAAGGAATCGGTCAATACACTACATGGCGTGATTTCATATGCGCGATTGCTGATC
CCCATGTGTATCACTGGCAAACTGTGATGGACGACACCGTCAGTGCGTCCGTCGCGCAGGCTCTCGATGA
GCTGATGCTTTGGGCCGAGGACTGCCCCGAAGTCCGGCACCTCGTGCACGCGGATTTCGGCTCCAACAAT
GTCCTGACGGACAATGGCCGCATAACAGCGGTCATTGACTGGAGCGAGGCGATGTTCGGGGATTCCCAAT
ACGAGGTCGCCAACATCTTCTTCTGGAGGCCGTGGTTGGCTTGTATGGAGCAGCAGACGCGCTACTTCGA
GCGGAGGCATCCGGAGCTTGCAGGATCGCCCCGGCTCCGGGCGTATATGCTCCGCATTGGTCTTGACCAA
CTCTATCAGAGCTTGGTTGACGGCAATTTCGATGATGCAGCTTGGGCGCAGGGTCGATGCGACGCAATCG
TCCGATCCGGAGCCGGGACTGTCGGGCGTACACAAATCGCCCGCAGAAGCGCCGCCGTCTGGACCGATGG
CTGTGTAGAAGTACTCGCCGATAGTGGAAACCGACGCCCCAGCACTCGTCCGAGGGCAAAGGAATAAGCT
AGTATGTAAGCCTAGTCTTAGATAATAAAATCGCTATCCATCGAAGATGGATGTGTGTTGGTTTTTTGTG
TGTGTAACGCTAGGCGCGCCTGGTGTACCGAGAACGATCCTCTCAGTGCGAGTCTCGACGATCCATATCG
TTGCTTGGCAGTCAGCCAGTCGGAATCCAGCTTGGGACCCAGGAAGTCCAATCGTCAGATATTGTACTCA
AGCCTGGTCACGGCAGCGTACCGATCTGTTTAAACCTAGATATTGATAGTCTGATCGGTCAACGTATAAT
CGAGTCCTAGCTTTTGCAAACATCTATCAAGAGACAGGATCAGCAGGAGGCTTTCGCATGAGTATTCAAC
ATTTCCGTGTCGCCCTTATTCCCTTTTTTGCGGCATTTTGCCTTCCTGTTTTTGCTCACCCAGAAACGCT
GGTGAAAGTAAAAGATGCTGAAGATCAGTTGGGTGCGCGAGTGGGTTACATCGAACTGGATCTCAACAGC
GGTAAGATCCTTGAGAGTTTTCGCCCCGAAGAACGCTTTCCAATGATGAGCACTTTTAAAGTTCTGCTAT
GTGGCGCGGTATTATCCCGTATTGACGCCGGGCAAGAGCAACTCGGTCGCCGCATACACTATTCTCAGAA
TGACTTGGTTGAGTATTCACCAGTCACAGAAAAGCATCTTACGGATGGCATGACAGTAAGAGAATTATGC
AGTGCTGCCATAACCATGAGTGATAACACTGCGGCCAACTTACTTCTGACAACGATTGGAGGACCGAAGG
AGCTAACCGCTTTTTTGCACAACATGGGGGATCATGTAACTCGCCTTGATCGTTGGGAACCGGAGCTGAA
TGAAGCCATACCAAACGACGAGCGTGACACCACGATGCCTGTAGCAATGGCAACAACCTTGCGTAAACTA
TTAACTGGCGAACTACTTACTCTAGCTTCCCGGCAACAGTTGATAGACTGGATGGAGGCGGATAAAGTTG
CAGGACCACTTCTGCGCTCGGCCCTTCCGGCTGGCTGGTTTATTGCTGATAAATCTGGAGCCGGTGAGCG
TGGGTCTCGCGGTATCATTGCAGCACTGGGGCCAGATGGTAAGCCCTCCCGTATCGTAGTTATCTACACG
ACGGGGAGTCAGGCAACTATGGATGAACGAAATAGACAGATCGCTGAGATAGGTGCCTCACTGATTAAGC
ATTGGTAACCGATTCTAGGTGCATTGGCGCAGAAAAAAATGCCTGATGCGACGCTGCGCGTCTTATACTC
CCACATATGCCAGATTCAGCAACGGATACGGCTTCCCCAACTTGCCCACTTCCATACGTGTCCTCCTTAC
CAGAAATTTATCCTTAAGATCGTTTAAACTCGACTCTGGCTCTATCGAATCTCCGTCGTTTCGAGCTTAC
GCGAACAGCCGTGGCGCTCATTTGCTCGTCGGGCATCGAATCTCGTCAGCTATCGTCAGCTTACCTTTTT
GGCAGCGATCGCGGCTCCCGACATCTTGGACCATTAGCTCCACAGGTATCTTCTTCCCTCTAGTGGTCAT
AACAGCAGCTTCAGCTACCTCTCAATTCAAAAAACCCCTCAAGACCCGTTTAGAGGCCCCAAGGGGTTAT
GCTATCAATCGTTGCGTTACACACACAAAAAACCAACACACATCCATCTTCGATGGATAGCGATTTTATT
ATCTAACTGCTGATCGAGTGTAGCCAGATCTAGTAATCAATTACGGGGTCATTAGTTCATAGCCCATATA
TGGAGTTCCGCGTTACATAACTTACGGTAAATGGCCCGCCTGGCTGACCGCCCAACGACCCCCGCCCATT
GACGTCAATAATGACGTATGTTCCCATAGTAACGCCAATAGGGACTTTCCATTGACGTCAATGGGTGGAG
TATTTACGGTAAACTGCCCACTTGGCAGTACATCAAGTGTATCATATGCCAAGTACGCCCCCTATTGACG
TCAATGACGGTAAATGGCCCGCCTGGCATTATGCCCAGTACATGACCTTATGGGACTTTCCTACTTGGCA
GTACATCTACGTATTAGTCATCGCTATTACCATGCTGATGCGGTTTTGGCAGTACATCAATGGGCGTGGA
TAGCGGTTTGACTCACGGGGATTTCCAAGTCTCCACCCCATTGACGTCAATGGGAGTTTGTTTTGGCACC
AAAATCAACGGGACTTTCCAAAATGTCGTAACAACTCCGCCCCATTGACGCAAATGGGCGGTAGGCGTGT
ACGGTGGGAGGTCTATATAAGCAGAGCTGGTTTAGTGAACCGTCAGATCAGATCTTTGTCGATCCTACCA
TCCACTCGACACACCCGCCAGCGGCCGC
